>Addgene plasmid #221105 | pRS413-MET25pr-CFAPoptim | addgene full sequence | sequence record 439395 | Addgene NGS Result
AAAAAAAAAAATGAAAATCATTACCGAGGCATAAAAAAATATAGAGTGTACTAGAGGAGGCCAAGAGTAA
TAGAAAAAGAAAATTGCGGGAAAGGACTGTGTTATGACTTCCCTGACTAATGCCGTGTTCAAACGATACC
TGGCAGTGACTCCTAGCGCTCACCAAGCTCTTAAAACGGGAATTTATGGTGCACTCTCAGTACAATCTGC
TCTGATGCCGCATAGTTAAGCCAGCCCCGACACCCGCCAACACCCGCTGACGCGCCCTGACGGGCTTGTC
TGCTCCCGGCATCCGCTTACAGACAAGCTGTGACCGTCTCCGGGAGCTGCATGTGTCAGAGGTTTTCACC
GTCATCACCGAAACGCGCGAGACGAAAGGGCCTCGTGATACGCCTATTTTTATAGGTTAATGTCATGATA
ATAATGGTTTCTTAGGGTCCTTTTCATCACGTGCTATAAAAATAATTATAATTTAAATTTTTTAATATAA
ATATATAAATTAAAAATAGAAAGTAAAAAAAGAAATTAAAGAAAAAATAGTTTTTGTTTTCCGAAGATGT
AAAAGACTCTAGGGGGATCGCCAACAAATACTACCTTTTATCTTGCTCTTCCTGCTCTCAGGTATTAATG
CCGAATTGTTTCATCTTGTCTGTGTAGAAGACCACACACGAAAATCCTGTGATTTTACATTTTACTTATC
GTTAATCGAATGTATATCTATTTAATCTGCTTTTCTTGTCTAATAAATATATATGTAAAGTACGCTTTTT
GTTGAAATTTTTTAAACCTTTGTTTATTTTTTTTTCTTCATTCCGTAACTCTTCTACCTTCTTTATTTAC
TTTCTAAAATCCAAATACAAAACATAAAAATAAATAAACACAGAGTAAATTCCCAAATTATTCCATCATT
AAAAGATACGAGGCGCGTGTAAGTTACAGGCAAGCGATCCGTCAGGTGGCACTTTTCGGGGAAATGTGCG
CGGAACCCCTATTTGTTTATTTTTCTAAATACATTCAAATATGTATCCGCTCATGAGACAATAACCCTGA
TAAATGCTTCAATAATATTGAAAAAGGAAGAGTATGAGTATTCAACATTTCCGTGTCGCCCTTATTCCCT
TTTTTGCGGCATTTTGCCTTCCTGTTTTTGCTCACCCAGAAACGCTGGTGAAAGTAAAAGATGCTGAAGA
TCAGTTGGGTGCACGAGTGGGTTACATCGAACTGGATCTCAACAGCGGTAAGATCCTTGAGAGTTTTCGC
CCCGAAGAACGTTTTCCAATGATGAGCACTTTTAAAGTTCTGCTATGTGGCGCGGTATTATCCCGTATTG
ACGCCGGGCAAGAGCAACTCGGTCGCCGCATACACTATTCTCAGAATGACTTGGTTGAGTACTCACCAGT
CACAGAAAAGCATCTTACGGATGGCATGACAGTAAGAGAATTATGCAGTGCTGCCATAACCATGAGTGAT
AACACTGCGGCCAACTTACTTCTGACAACGATCGGAGGACCGAAGGAGCTAACCGCTTTTTTGCACAACA
TGGGGGATCATGTAACTCGCCTTGATCGTTGGGAACCGGAGCTGAATGAAGCCATACCAAACGACGAGCG
TGACACCACGATGCCTGTAGCAATGGCAACAACGTTGCGCAAACTATTAACTGGCGAACTACTTACTCTA
GCTTCCCGGCAACAATTAATAGACTGGATGGAGGCGGATAAAGTTGCAGGACCACTTCTGCGCTCGGCCC
TTCCGGCTGGCTGGTTTATTGCTGATAAATCTGGAGCCGGTGAGCGTGGGTCTCGCGGTATCATTGCAGC
ACTGGGGCCAGATGGTAAGCCCTCCCGTATCGTAGTTATCTACACGACGGGGAGTCAGGCAACTATGGAT
GAACGAAATAGACAGATCGCTGAGATAGGTGCCTCACTGATTAAGCATTGGTAACTGTCAGACCAAGTTT
ACTCATATATACTTTAGATTGATTTAAAACTTCATTTTTAATTTAAAAGGATCTAGGTGAAGATCCTTTT
TGATAATCTCATGACCAAAATCCCTTAACGTGAGTTTTCGTTCCACTGAGCGTCAGACCCCGTAGAAAAG
ATCAAAGGATCTTCTTGAGATCCTTTTTTTCTGCGCGTAATCTGCTGCTTGCAAACAAAAAAACCACCGC
TACCAGCGGTGGTTTGTTTGCCGGATCAAGAGCTACCAACTCTTTTTCCGAAGGTAACTGGCTTCAGCAG
AGCGCAGATACCAAATACTGTTCTTCTAGTGTAGCCGTAGTTAGGCCACCACTTCAAGAACTCTGTAGCA
CCGCCTACATACCTCGCTCTGCTAATCCTGTTACCAGTGGCTGCTGCCAGTGGCGATAAGTCGTGTCTTA
CCGGGTTGGACTCAAGACGATAGTTACCGGATAAGGCGCAGCGGTCGGGCTGAACGGGGGGTTCGTGCAC
ACAGCCCAGCTTGGAGCGAACGACCTACACCGAACTGAGATACCTACAGCGTGAGCTATGAGAAAGCGCC
ACGCTTCCCGAAGGGAGAAAGGCGGACAGGTATCCGGTAAGCGGCAGGGTCGGAACAGGAGAGCGCACGA
GGGAGCTTCCAGGGGGAAACGCCTGGTATCTTTATAGTCCTGTCGGGTTTCGCCACCTCTGACTTGAGCG
TCGATTTTTGTGATGCTCGTCAGGGGGGCGGAGCCTATGGAAAAACGCCAGCAACGCGGCCTTTTTACGG
TTCCTGGCCTTTTGCTGGCCTTTTGCTCACATGTTCTTTCCTGCGTTATCCCCTGATTCTGTGGATAACC
GTATTACCGCCTTTGAGTGAGCTGATACCGCTCGCCGCAGCCGAACGACCGAGCGCAGCGAGTCAGTGAG
CGAGGAAGCGGAAGAGCGCCCAATACGCAAACCGCCTCTCCCCGCGCGTTGGCCGATTCATTAATGCAGC
TGGCACGACAGGTTTCCCGACTGGAAAGCGGGCAGTGAGCGCAACGCAATTAATGTGAGTTAGCTCACTC
ATTAGGCACCCCAGGCTTTACACTTTATGCTTCCGGCTCGTATGTTGTGTGGAATTGTGAGCGGATAACA
ATTTCACACAGGAAACAGCTATGACCATGATTACGCCAAGCGCGCAATTAACCCTCACTAAAGGGAACAA
AAGCTGGAGCTCCGGATGCAAGGGTTCGAATCCCTTAGCTCTCATTATTTTTTGCTTTTTCTCTTGAGGT
CACATGATCGCAAAATGGCAAATGGCACGTGAAGCTGTCGATATTGGGGAACTGTGGTGGTTGGCAAATG
ACTAATTAAGTTAGTCAAGGCGCCATCCTCATGAAAACTGTGTAACATAATAACCGAAGTGTCGAAAAGG
TGGCACCTTGTCCAATTGAACACGCTCGATGAAAAAAATAAGATATATATAAGGTTAAGTAAAGCGTCTG
TTAGAAAGGAAGTTTTTCCTTTTTCTTGCTCTCTTGTCTTTTCATCTACTATTTCCTTCGTGTAATACAG
GGTCGTCAGATACATAGATACAATTCTATTACCCCCATCCATACTCTAGAACTAGTGGATCCCCCGGGCT
GCAGGAATTCGATATCAAGCTTATCGATACCGTCGACGCGGGTGCGGGTGCGGGTATGCAAGCTGTTGTT
ACTCAAGAACCATCTGTTACTGTTTCTCCAGGTGGTACTGTTATCTTGACTTGTGGTTCTGGTACTGGTG
CTGTTACTTCTGGTCACTACGCTAACTGGTTCCAACAAAAGCCAGGTCAAGCTCCAAGAGCTTTGATCTT
CGACACTGACAAGAAGTACTCTTGGACTCCAGGTAGATTCTCTGGTTCTTTGTTGGGTGCTAAGGCTGCT
TTGACTATCTCTGACGCTCAACCAGAAGACGAAGCTGAATACTACTGTTCTTTGTCTGACGTTGACGGTT
ACTTGTTCGGTGGTGGTACTCAATTGACTGTTTTGTCTGGTGGTGGTGGTTCTGGTGGTGGTGGTTCTGG
TGGTGGTGGTTCTGGTGGTGGTGGTTCTCAAGCTGTTGTTACTCAAGAACCATCTGTTACTGTTTCTCCA
GGTGGTACTGTTATCTTGACTTGTGGTTCTGGTACTGGTGCTGTTACTTCTGGTCACTACGCTAACTGGT
TCCAACAAAAGCCAGGTCAAGCTCCAAGAGCTTTGATCTTCGACACTGACAAGAAGTACTCTTGGACTCC
AGGTAGATTCTCTGGTTCTTTGTTGGGTGCTAAGGCTGCTTTGACTATCTCTGACGCTCAACCAGAAGAC
GAAGCTGAATACTACTGTTCTTTGTCTGACGTTGACGGTTACTTGTTCGGTGGTGGTACTCAATTGACTG
TTTTGTCTGAGCAGAAGCTGATCAGCGAGGAGGACCTGGAGCAGAAGCTGATCAGCGAGGAGGACCTGTA
ACGCCTCGAGGGGGGGCCCGGTACCCAATTCGCCCTATAGTGAGTCGTATTACGCGCGCTCACTGGCCGT
CGTTTTACAACGTCGTGACTGGGAAAACCCTGGCGTTACCCAACTTAATCGCCTTGCAGCACATCCCCCT
TTCGCCAGCTGGCGTAATAGCGAAGAGGCCCGCACCGATCGCCCTTCCCAACAGTTGCGCAGCCTGAATG
GCGAATGG
[124 nt withheld, positions 4629-4752]
C
[91 nt withheld, positions 4754-4844]
A
[49 nt withheld, positions 4846-4894]
CCTTTGACGTTGGAGTCCACGTTCTTT
[37 nt withheld, positions 4922-4958]
ACCCTATCTCGGTCTATTCTTTTGATTTATAAGGGATTTTGCCGATTTCGGCCTATTGGTTAAAAAATGA
GCTGATTTAACAAAAATTTAACGCGAATTTTAACAAAATATTAACGCTTACAATTTCCTGATGCGGTATT
TTCTCCTTACGCATCTGTGCGGTATTTCACACCGCATAGATCCGTCGAGTTCAAGAGAAAAAAAAAGAAA
AAGCAAAAAGAAAAAAGGAAAGCGCGCCTCGTTCAGAATGACACGTATAGAATGATGCATTACCTTGTCA
TCTTCAGTATCATACTGTTCGTATACATACTTACTGACATTCATAGGTATACATATATACACATGTATAT
ATATCGTATGCTGCAGCTTTAAATAATCGGTGTCACTACATAAGAACACCTTTGGTGGAGGGAACATCGT
TGGTACCATTGGGCGAGGTGGCTTCTCTTATGGCAACCGCAAGAGCCTTGAACGCACTCTCACTACGGTG
ATGATCATTCTTGCCTCGCAGACAATCAACGTGGAGGGTAATTCTGCTAGCCTCTGCAAAGCTTTCAAGA
AAATGCGGGATCATCTCGCAAGAGAGATCTCCTACTTTCTCCCTTTGCAAACCAAGTTCGACAACTGCGT
ACGGCCTGTTCGAAAGATCTACCACCGCTCTGGAAAGTGCCTCATCCAAAGGCGCAAATCCTGATCCAAA
CCTTTTTACTCCACGCACGGCCCCTAGGGCCTCTTTAAAAGCTTGACCGAGAGCAATCCCGCAGTCTTCA
GTGGTGTGATGGTCGTCTATGTGTAAGTCACCAATGCACTCAACGATTAGCGACCAGCCGGAATGCTTGG
CCAGAGCATGTATCATATGGTCCAGAAACCCTATACCTGTGTGGACGTTAATCACTTGCGATTGTGTGGC
CTGTTCTGCTACTGCTTCTGCCTCTTTTTCTGGGAAGATCGAGTGCTCTATCGCTAGGGGACCACCCTTT
AAAGAGATCGCAATCTGAATCTTGGTTTCATTTGTAATACGCTTTACTAGGGCTTTCTGCTCTGTCATCT
TTGCCTTCGTTTATCTTGCCTGCTCATTTTTTAGTATATTCTTCGAAGAAATCACATTACTTTATATAAT
GTATAATTCATTATGTGATAATGCCAATCGCTAAGAAAAAAAAAGAGTCATCCGCTAGGTGG
Features (pLannotate 1.2.2; 23 found; start..end, strand, type, name):
    104..184     +  CDS            MRM1 (fragment): MRM1_YEAST - Also known as PET56 From Saccharomyces cerevisiae (strain ATCC 204508 / S288c) (Baker's yeast).
    185..234     -  misc_feature   bom (fragment): basis of mobility region from pBR322
    336..371     -  CDS            rop (fragment): Rop protein, which maintains plasmids at low copy number; rop
    446..949     +  misc_feature   CEN/ARS: S. cerevisiae CEN6 centromere fused to an autonomously replicating sequence
    979..1083    +  promoter       AmpR promoter: bla
   1084..1944    +  CDS            AmpR: β-lactamase; bla; confers resistance to ampicillin, carbenicillin, and related antibiotics
   2115..2703    +  rep_origin     ori: high-copy-number ColE1/pMB1/pBR322/pUC origin of replication
   2886..2978    +  CDS            lacI (fragment): lac repressor; lacI; The lac repressor binds to the lac operator to inhibit transcription in E. coli. This inhibition can be relieved by adding lactose or isopropyl-β-D-thiogalactopyranoside (IPTG).
   2991..3012    +  protein_bind   CAP binding site: CAP binding activates transcription in the presence of cAMP. E. coli catabolite activator protein
   3027..3057    +  promoter       lac promoter: promoter for the E. coli lac operon
   3065..3081    +  protein_bind   lac operator: The lac repressor binds to the lac operator to inhibit transcription in E. coli. This inhibition can be relieved by adding lactose or isopropyl-β-D-thiogalactopyranoside (IPTG). lac repressor encoded by lacI
   3126..3144    +  promoter       T3 promoter: promoter for bacteriophage T3 RNA polymerase
   3195..3544    +  promoter       MET17 promoter: S. cerevisiae MET17; expression is repressed by methionine; MET15; MET25
   3544..3607    +  misc_feature   MCS (fragment): pBluescript multiple cloning site
   3629..3955    +  CDS            LV1C_MOUSE: Experimental evidence at protein level: Swiss-Prot protein existence level 1. From Mus musculus (Mouse).
   4019..4345    +  CDS            LV1C_MOUSE: Experimental evidence at protein level: Swiss-Prot protein existence level 1. From Mus musculus (Mouse).
   4414..4435    +  misc_feature   MCS (fragment): pBluescript multiple cloning site
   4444..4462    -  promoter       T7 promoter: promoter for bacteriophage T7 RNA polymerase
   4470..4625    +  CDS            lacZα (fragment): LacZα fragment of β-galactosidase; lacZ fragment
   4629..5057    +  rep_origin     f1 ori (sequence partly withheld): f1 bacteriophage origin of replication; arrow indicates direction of (+) strand synthesis
   5085..5136    -  misc_feature   bom (fragment): basis of mobility region from pBR322
   5344..6006    -  CDS            HIS3: imidazoleglycerol-phosphate dehydratase, required for histidine biosynthesis; S. cerevisiae HIS3; yeast auxotrophic marker
   6007..54      -  promoter       HIS3 promoter (across the origin): S. cerevisiae HIS3
