[The description below was written by a language model from this plasmid's Addgene catalogue record and pLannotate feature annotations shown in this document.]
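Description:
pRS413-MET25pr-CFAPoptim is a 6.1 kb yeast–E. coli shuttle vector built on the pRS413 backbone and supplied as an empty tagging backbone for expressing proteins in Saccharomyces cerevisiae with a C-terminal fluorogen-activating protein (FAP) tag. In yeast it is maintained as a centromeric plasmid through a CEN6/ARS element, which keeps it at roughly single-copy levels, and it is selected by complementation of histidine auxotrophy with the HIS3 marker and its native promoter. In bacteria it replicates from a ColE1/pUC-type origin and is selected with ampicillin via the β-lactamase gene. An f1 origin, the lac promoter/operator, lacZα remnants and flanking T3 and T7 promoters are carried over from the pBluescript-derived polylinker region.

The expression cassette is driven by the MET25 (MET17) promoter, which is repressed by methionine and so allows expression to be tuned through the methionine content of the medium. A fragment of the multiple cloning site sits directly downstream of the promoter, giving a place to insert a gene of interest in frame and upstream of the tag. According to the depositor, a Linker-MYC-FAPoptim-MYC segment was cloned between the SalI and XhoI sites, providing a yeast-optimized FAP plus two MYC epitopes for immunodetection. The automated annotation does not label the FAP or MYC tags as such, but it finds two tandem regions resembling a mouse immunoglobulin lambda light-chain variable domain, consistent with the antibody-fragment origin of FAP tags. No yeast terminator is annotated in the feature table. FAPs become fluorescent only on binding a cognate fluorogen dye, and the associated work applies this optimized tag to quantitative protein trafficking and colocalization studies in yeast.
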