Addgene plasmid #221105: pRS413-MET25pr-CFAPoptim
Purpose: (Empty Backbone) FAP insert for C-terminally tagging genes of interest (optimized FAP for yeast expression + 2xMYC tag)
Depositing lab: Allyson O’Donnell. Depositing organization: University of Pittsburgh (University, School of Medicine, and Cancer Institute). Publication: Optimization of the fluorogen-activating protein tag for quantitative protein trafficking and colocalization studies in S. cerevisiae. Oppenheimer KG, Hager NA, McAtee CK, Filiztekin E, Shang C, Warnick JA, Bruchez MP, Brodsky JL, Prosser DC, Kwiatkowski AV, O'Donnell AF. Mol Biol Cell. 2024 Jul 1;35(7):mr5. doi: 10.1091/mbc.E24-04-0174. Epub 2024 May 29. PubMed 38809589.
Backbone
  Vector backbone: pRS413
  Vector type: Yeast Expression
  Selectable markers: HIS3
Growth in bacteria
  Bacterial resistance: Ampicillin, 100 μg/mL
  Growth temperature: 37°C
  Growth strain: DH5alpha
  Copy number: Low Copy
Gene/Insert
  Gene/Insert name: None
Terms and licenses: Academic/Nonprofit Terms; Industry Terms: Not Available to Industry
Depositor comments: The Linker-MYC-FAPoptim-MYC sequence was cloned into the SalI and XhoI sites of the pRS413-MET25pr plasmid.
How to cite: pRS413-MET25pr-CFAPoptim was a gift from Allyson O’Donnell (Addgene plasmid # 221105 ; http://n2t.net/addgene:221105 ; RRID:Addgene_221105)
